Addgene plasmid #181844: pcDNA3.1(+)-FluoSTEP-AKAR
Purpose: Genetically encoded FRET-based sensor for monitoring PKA activity near a protein of interest. Must pair with GFP11-tagged POI to reconstitute donor fluorescence.
Depositing lab: Jin Zhang. Depositing organization: University of California, San Diego (UCSD). Publication: Phase Separation of a PKA Regulatory Subunit Controls cAMP Compartmentation and Oncogenic Signaling. Zhang JZ, Lu TW, Stolerman LM, Tenner B, Yang JR, Zhang JF, Falcke M, Rangamani P, Taylor SS, Mehta S, Zhang J. Cell. 2020 Sep 17;182(6):1531-1544.e15. doi: 10.1016/j.cell.2020.07.043. Epub 2020 Aug 25. PubMed 32846158.
Backbone
  Vector backbone: pcDNA3.1(+)
  Backbone manufacturer: Invitrogen
  Backbone size w/o insert (bp): 5359
  Total vector size (bp): 7276
  Vector type: Mammalian Expression
  Selectable markers: Neomycin (select with G418)
Growth in bacteria
  Bacterial resistance: Ampicillin, 100 μg/mL
  Growth temperature: 37°C
  Growth strain: DH5alpha
  Copy number: High Copy
Gene/Insert
  Gene/Insert name: FluoSTEP-AKAR (alt name: mRuby2-FHA1-PKAsub-sfGFP(1-10))
  Insert size (bp): 1917
  Promoter: CMV
  Tag / fusion protein: mRuby2 (N terminal on insert); sfGFP(1-10) (C terminal on insert)
  Cloning method: Restriction Enzyme; 5′ cloning site HindIII (not destroyed); 3′ cloning site XbaI (not destroyed)
  Sequencing primers: 5′ CMV forward; 3′ BGH reverse
Terms and licenses: Academic/Nonprofit Terms; Industry Terms: Not Available to Industry
How to cite: pcDNA3.1(+)-FluoSTEP-AKAR was a gift from Jin Zhang (Addgene plasmid # 181844 ; http://n2t.net/addgene:181844 ; RRID:Addgene_181844)
