[The description below was written by a language model from this plasmid's Addgene catalogue record and pLannotate feature annotations shown in this document.]
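Description:
pcDNA3.1(+)-FluoSTEP-AKAR is a 7,276 bp mammalian expression plasmid built on the Invitrogen pcDNA3.1(+) backbone. It is maintained in E. coli as a high-copy plasmid through a ColE1/pUC-type origin and is selected with ampicillin via the AmpR β-lactamase gene. For selection in mammalian cells, an SV40 promoter drives a neomycin phosphotransferase gene (G418 resistance) followed by an SV40 poly(A) signal. The backbone also carries an f1 phage origin and a T7 promoter upstream of the cloning site. Several short hits in the automated annotation (a truncated HIV-1 LTR fragment, ble, lacI and bom fragments) look like small backbone remnants or incidental matches, not functional parts.

The roughly 1.9 kb insert, cloned between HindIII and XbaI, is expressed from the CMV enhancer/promoter and terminated by the bGH polyadenylation signal. It encodes a single fusion protein, mRuby2-FHA1-PKAsub-sfGFP(1-10). The red fluorescent protein mRuby2 sits at the N terminus and is followed by the FHA1 phosphoamino acid-binding domain, which the feature table identifies as a fragment of yeast Rad53. Next comes a PKA substrate sequence, which lies in an unannotated gap, and then the first ten β-strands of superfolder GFP at the C terminus. On its own, sfGFP(1-10) is non-fluorescent. It gains fluorescence only when it associates with the GFP11 strand fused to a separately expressed protein of interest. The FRET donor is therefore reconstituted only at that protein's location. In this A-kinase activity reporter design, FHA1 is expected to bind the substrate once PKA phosphorylates it, changing the conformation and hence FRET between the reconstituted GFP and mRuby2. The construct is used to monitor PKA activity specifically near a chosen GFP11-tagged protein in living mammalian cells.
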