Features (pLannotate 1.2.2; 22 found; start..end, strand, type, name):
    105..484     +  enhancer       CMV enhancer: human cytomegalovirus immediate early enhancer
    485..688     +  promoter       CMV promoter: human cytomegalovirus (CMV) immediate early promoter
    684..717     +  LTR            5' LTR (truncated) (fragment): truncated 5' long terminal repeat (LTR) from HIV-1
    733..751     +  promoter       T7 promoter: promoter for bacteriophage T7 RNA polymerase
    789..1499    +  CDS            mRuby2: monomeric red fluorescent protein derived from mRuby, with improved photophysical properties (Lam et al., 2012)
   1509..1931    +  CDS            RAD53 (fragment): RAD53_YEAST - Also known as MEC2, SAD1, SPK1. Experimental evidence at protein level: Swiss-Prot protein existence level 1. Controls S-phase checkpoint as well as G1 and G2 DNA damage checkpoints. Phosphorylates proteins on serine, threonine, and tyrosine. Prevents entry into anaphase and mitotic exit after DNA damage via regulation of the Polo kinase CDC5. Seems to be involved in the phosphorylation of RPH1. From Saccharomyces cerevisiae (strain ATCC 204508 / S288c) (Baker's yeast).
   2040..2681    +  CDS            GFP(1-10): fragment of superfolder GFP consisting of the first 10 β-strands associates with GFP11, the 11th β-strand, to reconstitute fluorescent GFP (Cabantous et al., 2005; Kamiyama et al., 2016)
   2743..2967    +  polyA_signal   bGH poly(A) signal: bovine growth hormone polyadenylation signal
   2971..2992    +  promoter       SV40 promoter (fragment): SV40 enhancer and early promoter
   3013..3441    +  rep_origin     f1 ori (sequence partly withheld): f1 bacteriophage origin of replication; arrow indicates direction of (+) strand synthesis
   3455..3784    +  promoter       SV40 promoter: SV40 enhancer and early promoter
   3851..4642    +  CDS            neo: KKA2_KLEPN - Also known as kan, nptII. Experimental evidence at protein level: Swiss-Prot protein existence level 1. Resistance to kanamycin, neomycin, paromomycin, ribostamycin, butirosin and gentamicin B. From Klebsiella pneumoniae.
   4666..4824    +  CDS            ble (fragment): BLE_KLEPN - Experimental evidence at protein level: Swiss-Prot protein existence level 1. Binding protein with a strong affinity to the bleomycin family of antibiotics. Binds to CL990; an antimitotic-antibiotic compound. From Klebsiella pneumoniae.
   4819..4940    +  polyA_signal   SV40 poly(A) signal: SV40 polyadenylation signal
   5013..5029    -  protein_bind   lac operator: The lac repressor binds to the lac operator to inhibit transcription in E. coli. This inhibition can be relieved by adding lactose or isopropyl-β-D-thiogalactopyranoside (IPTG). lac repressor encoded by lacI
   5037..5067    -  promoter       lac promoter: promoter for the E. coli lac operon
   5082..5103    -  protein_bind   CAP binding site: CAP binding activates transcription in the presence of cAMP. E. coli catabolite activator protein
   5116..5208    -  CDS            lacI (fragment): lac repressor; lacI; The lac repressor binds to the lac operator to inhibit transcription in E. coli. This inhibition can be relieved by adding lactose or isopropyl-β-D-thiogalactopyranoside (IPTG).
   5391..5979    -  rep_origin     ori: high-copy-number ColE1/pMB1/pBR322/pUC origin of replication
   6150..7010    -  CDS            AmpR: β-lactamase; bla; confers resistance to ampicillin, carbenicillin, and related antibiotics
   7011..7115    -  promoter       AmpR promoter: bla
   7174..7226    -  misc_feature   bom (fragment): basis of mobility region from pBR322
>Addgene plasmid #181844 | pcDNA3.1(+)-FluoSTEP-AKAR | addgene full sequence | sequence record 364069 | Addgene NGS Result
TTAAGCTACAACAAGGCAAGGCTTGACCGACAATTGCATGAAGAATCTGCTTAGGGTTAGGCGTTTTGCG
CTGCTTCGCGATGTACGGGCCAGATATACGCGTTGACATTGATTATTGACTAGTTATTAATAGTAATCAA
TTACGGGGTCATTAGTTCATAGCCCATATATGGAGTTCCGCGTTACATAACTTACGGTAAATGGCCCGCC
TGGCTGACCGCCCAACGACCCCCGCCCATTGACGTCAATAATGACGTATGTTCCCATAGTAACGCCAATA
GGGACTTTCCATTGACGTCAATGGGTGGAGTATTTACGGTAAACTGCCCACTTGGCAGTACATCAAGTGT
ATCATATGCCAAGTACGCCCCCTATTGACGTCAATGACGGTAAATGGCCCGCCTGGCATTATGCCCAGTA
CATGACCTTATGGGACTTTCCTACTTGGCAGTACATCTACGTATTAGTCATCGCTATTACCATGGTGATG
CGGTTTTGGCAGTACATCAATGGGCGTGGATAGCGGTTTGACTCACGGGGATTTCCAAGTCTCCACCCCA
TTGACGTCAATGGGAGTTTGTTTTGGCACCAAAATCAACGGGACTTTCCAAAATGTCGTAACAACTCCGC
CCCATTGACGCAAATGGGCGGTAGGCGTGTACGGTGGGAGGTCTATATAAGCAGAGCTCTCTGGCTAACT
AGAGAACCCACTGCTTACTGGCTTATCGAAATTAATACGACTCACTATAGGGAGACCCAAGCTGGCTAGC
GTTTAAACTTAAGCTTGGATGGTGTCTAAGGGCGAAGAGCTGATCAAGGAAAATATGCGTATGAAGGTGG
TCATGGAAGGTTCGGTCAACGGCCACCAATTCAAATGCACAGGTGAAGGAGAAGGCAATCCGTACATGGG
AACTCAAACCATGAGGATCACAGTCATCGAGGGAGGACCCCTGCCATTTGCCTTTGACATTCTTGCCACG
TCGTTCATGTATGGCAGCCGTACTTTTATCAAGTACCCGAAAGGCATTCCTGATTTCTTTAAACAGTCCT
TTCCTGAGGGTTTTACTTGGGAAAGAGTTACGAGATACGAAGATGGTGGAGTCGTCACCGTCATGCAGGA
CACCAGCCTTGAGGATGGCTGTCTCGTTTACCACGTCCAAGTCAGAGGGGTAAACTTTCCCTCCAATGGT
CCCGTGATGCAGAAGAAGACCAAGGGTTGGGAGCCTAATACAGAGATGATGTATCCAGCAGATGGTGGTC
TGAGGGGATACACTCATATGGCACTGAAAGTTGATGGTGGTGGCCATCTGTCTTGCTCTTTCGTAACAAC
TTACAGGTCAAAAAAGACCGTCGGGAACATCAAGATGCCCGGTATCCATGCCGTTGATCACCGCCTGGAA
AGGTTAGAGGAAAGTGACAATGAAATGTTCGTAGTACAACGCGAAGTCGCAGTTGCCAAGTTCGCCGGGC
TTGGTGGTGGGATGGACGAGCTGTACAAGCGCATGCATAAGTTTTCTCAAGAACAGATCGGCGAAAACAT
TGTGTGCAGGGTCATTTGTACCACGGGTCAAATTCCCATCCGAGATTTGTCAGCTGATATTTCACAAGTG
CTTAAGGAAAAACGATCCATAAAGAAAGTTTGGACATTTGGTAGAAACCCAGCCTGTGACTATCATTTAG
GAAACATTTCAAGACTGTCAAATAAGCATTTCCAAATACTACTAGGAGAAGACGGTAACCTTTTATTGAA
TGACATTTCCACTAATGGGACCTGGTTAAATGGGCAAAAAGTCGAGAAGAACAGCAATCAGTTACTGTCT
CAAGGTGATGAAATAACCGTTGGTGTAGGCGTGGAATCAGATATTTTATCTCTGGTCATTTTCATAAACG
ACAAATTTAAGCAGTGCCTCGAGCAGAACAAAGTTGATCGCTCTGCAGGTAAGCCAGGCAGCGGCGAGGG
CAGCACCAAGGGCCTGCGTCGCGCCACCCTGGTGGACGGCGGCACCGGCGGCAGCGAGCTCGAATTCGTT
AACAGATCTATGTCCAAAGGAGAAGAACTGTTTACCGGTGTTGTGCCAATTTTGGTTGAACTCGATGGTG
ATGTCAACGGACATAAGTTCTCAGTGAGAGGCGAAGGAGAAGGTGACGCCACCATTGGAAAATTGACTCT
TAAATTCATCTGTACTACTGGTAAACTTCCTGTACCATGGCCGACTCTCGTAACAACGCTTACGTACGGA
GTTCAGTGCTTTTCGAGATACCCAGACCATATGAAAAGACATGACTTTTTTAAGTCGGCTATGCCTGAAG
GTTACGTGCAAGAAAGAACAATTTCGTTCAAAGATGATGGAAAATATAAAACTAGAGCAGTTGTTAAATT
TGAAGGAGATACTTTGGTTAACCGCATTGAACTGAAAGGAACAGATTTTAAAGAAGATGGTAATATTCTT
GGACACAAACTCGAATACAATTTTAATAGTCATAACGTATACATCACTGCTGATAAGCAAAAGAACGGAA
TTAAAGCGAATTTCACAGTACGCCATAATGTAGAAGATGGCAGTGTTCAACTTGCCGACCATTACCAACA
AAACACCCCTATTGGAGACGGTCCGGTACTTCTTCCTGATAATCACTACCTCTCAACACAAACAGTCCTG
AGCAAAGATCCAAATGAAAAAGGAACAGGTGGCGGCGGAAGTTAGTCTAGAGGGCCCGTTTAAACCCGCT
GATCAGCCTCGACTGTGCCTTCTAGTTGCCAGCCATCTGTTGTTTGCCCCTCCCCCGTGCCTTCCTTGAC
CCTGGAAGGTGCCACTCCCACTGTCCTTTCCTAATAAAATGAGGAAATTGCATCGCATTGTCTGAGTAGG
TGTCATTCTATTCTGGGGGGTGGGGTGGGGCAGGACAGCAAGGGGGAGGATTGGGAAGACAATAGCAGGC
ATGCTGGGGATGCGGTGGGCTCTATGGCTTCTGAGGCGGAAAGAACCAGCTGGGGCTCTAGGGGGTATCC
CC
[124 nt withheld, positions 3013-3136]
C
[91 nt withheld, positions 3138-3228]
A
[49 nt withheld, positions 3230-3278]
CCTTTGACGTTGGAGTCCACGTTCTTT
[37 nt withheld, positions 3306-3342]
ACCCTATCTCGGTCTATTCTTTTGATTTATAAGGGATTTTGCCGATTTCGGCCTATTGGTTAAAAAATGA
GCTGATTTAACAAAAATTTAACGCGAATTAATTCTGTGGAATGTGTGTCAGTTAGGGTGTGGAAAGTCCC
CAGGCTCCCCAGCAGGCAGAAGTATGCAAAGCATGCATCTCAATTAGTCAGCAACCAGGTGTGGAAAGTC
CCCAGGCTCCCCAGCAGGCAGAAGTATGCAAAGCATGCATCTCAATTAGTCAGCAACCATAGTCCCGCCC
CTAACTCCGCCCATCCCGCCCCTAACTCCGCCCAGTTCCGCCCATTCTCCGCCCCATGGCTGACTAATTT
TTTTTATTTATGCAGAGGCCGAGGCCGCCTCTGCCTCTGAGCTATTCCAGAAGTAGTGAGGAGGCTTTTT
TGGAGGCCTAGGCTTTTGCAAAAAGCTCCCGGGAGCTTATATATCCATTTTCGGATCTGATCAAGAGACA
GGATGAGGATCGTTTCGCATGATTGAACAAGATGGATTGCACGCAGGTTCTCCGGCCGCTTGGGTGGAGA
GGCTATTCGGCTATGACTGGGCACAACAGACAATCGGCTGCTCTGATGCCGCCGTGTTCCGGCTGTCAGC
GCAGGGGCGCCCGGTTCTTTTTGTCAAGACCGACCTGTCCGGTGCCCTGAATGAACTGCAGGACGAGGCA
GCGCGGCTATCGTGGCTGGCCACGACGGGCGTTCCTTGCGCAGCTGTGCTCGACGTTGTCACTGAAGCGG
GAAGGGACTGGCTGCTATTGGGCGAAGTGCCGGGGCAGGATCTCCTGTCATCTCACCTTGCTCCTGCCGA
GAAAGTATCCATCATGGCTGATGCAATGCGGCGGCTGCATACGCTTGATCCGGCTACCTGCCCATTCGAC
CACCAAGCGAAACATCGCATCGAGCGAGCACGTACTCGGATGGAAGCCGGTCTTGTCGATCAGGATGATC
TGGACGAAGAGCATCAGGGGCTCGCGCCAGCCGAACTGTTCGCCAGGCTCAAGGCGCGCATGCCCGACGG
CGAGGATCTCGTCGTGACCCATGGCGATGCCTGCTTGCCGAATATCATGGTGGAAAATGGCCGCTTTTCT
GGATTCATCGACTGTGGCCGGCTGGGTGTGGCGGACCGCTATCAGGACATAGCGTTGGCTACCCGTGATA
TTGCTGAAGAGCTTGGCGGCGAATGGGCTGACCGCTTCCTCGTGCTTTACGGTATCGCCGCTCCCGATTC
GCAGCGCATCGCCTTCTATCGCCTTCTTGACGAGTTCTTCTGAGCGGGACTCTGGGGTTCGAAATGACCG
ACCAAGCGACGCCCAACCTGCCATCACGAGATTTCGATTCCACCGCCGCCTTCTATGAAAGGTTGGGCTT
CGGAATCGTTTTCCGGGACGCCGGCTGGATGATCCTCCAGCGCGGGGATCTCATGCTGGAGTTCTTCGCC
CACCCCAACTTGTTTATTGCAGCTTATAATGGTTACAAATAAAGCAATAGCATCACAAATTTCACAAATA
AAGCATTTTTTTCACTGCATTCTAGTTGTGGTTTGTCCAAACTCATCAATGTATCTTATCATGTCTGTAT
ACCGTCGACCTCTAGCTAGAGCTTGGCGTAATCATGGTCATAGCTGTTTCCTGTGTGAAATTGTTATCCG
CTCACAATTCCACACAACATACGAGCCGGAAGCATAAAGTGTAAAGCCTGGGGTGCCTAATGAGTGAGCT
AACTCACATTAATTGCGTTGCGCTCACTGCCCGCTTTCCAGTCGGGAAACCTGTCGTGCCAGCTGCATTA
ATGAATCGGCCAACGCGCGGGGAGAGGCGGTTTGCGTATTGGGCGCTCTTCCGCTTCCTCGCTCACTGAC
TCGCTGCGCTCGGTCGTTCGGCTGCGGCGAGCGGTATCAGCTCACTCAAAGGCGGTAATACGGTTATCCA
CAGAATCAGGGGATAACGCAGGAAAGAACATGTGAGCAAAAGGCCAGCAAAAGGCCAGGAACCGTAAAAA
GGCCGCGTTGCTGGCGTTTTTCCATAGGCTCCGCCCCCCTGACGAGCATCACAAAAATCGACGCTCAAGT
CAGAGGTGGCGAAACCCGACAGGACTATAAAGATACCAGGCGTTTCCCCCTGGAAGCTCCCTCGTGCGCT
CTCCTGTTCCGACCCTGCCGCTTACCGGATACCTGTCCGCCTTTCTCCCTTCGGGAAGCGTGGCGCTTTC
TCATAGCTCACGCTGTAGGTATCTCAGTTCGGTGTAGGTCGTTCGCTCCAAGCTGGGCTGTGTGCACGAA
CCCCCCGTTCAGCCCGACCGCTGCGCCTTATCCGGTAACTATCGTCTTGAGTCCAACCCGGTAAGACACG
ACTTATCGCCACTGGCAGCAGCCACTGGTAACAGGATTAGCAGAGCGAGGTATGTAGGCGGTGCTACAGA
GTTCTTGAAGTGGTGGCCTAACTACGGCTACACTAGAAGAACAGTATTTGGTATCTGCGCTCTGCTGAAG
CCAGTTACCTTCGGAAAAAGAGTTGGTAGCTCTTGATCCGGCAAACAAACCACCGCTGGTAGCGGTGGTT
TTTTTGTTTGCAAGCAGCAGATTACGCGCAGAAAAAAAGGATCTCAAGAAGATCCTTTGATCTTTTCTAC
GGGGTCTGACGCTCAGTGGAACGAAAACTCACGTTAAGGGATTTTGGTCATGAGATTATCAAAAAGGATC
TTCACCTAGATCCTTTTAAATTAAAAATGAAGTTTTAAATCAATCTAAAGTATATATGAGTAAACTTGGT
CTGACAGTTACCAATGCTTAATCAGTGAGGCACCTATCTCAGCGATCTGTCTATTTCGTTCATCCATAGT
TGCCTGACTCCCCGTCGTGTAGATAACTACGATACGGGAGGGCTTACCATCTGGCCCCAGTGCTGCAATG
ATACCGCGAGACCCACGCTCACCGGCTCCAGATTTATCAGCAATAAACCAGCCAGCCGGAAGGGCCGAGC
GCAGAAGTGGTCCTGCAACTTTATCCGCCTCCATCCAGTCTATTAATTGTTGCCGGGAAGCTAGAGTAAG
TAGTTCGCCAGTTAATAGTTTGCGCAACGTTGTTGCCATTGCTACAGGCATCGTGGTGTCACGCTCGTCG
TTTGGTATGGCTTCATTCAGCTCCGGTTCCCAACGATCAAGGCGAGTTACATGATCCCCCATGTTGTGCA
AAAAAGCGGTTAGCTCCTTCGGTCCTCCGATCGTTGTCAGAAGTAAGTTGGCCGCAGTGTTATCACTCAT
GGTTATGGCAGCACTGCATAATTCTCTTACTGTCATGCCATCCGTAAGATGCTTTTCTGTGACTGGTGAG
TACTCAACCAAGTCATTCTGAGAATAGTGTATGCGGCGACCGAGTTGCTCTTGCCCGGCGTCAATACGGG
ATAATACCGCGCCACATAGCAGAACTTTAAAAGTGCTCATCATTGGAAAACGTTCTTCGGGGCGAAAACT
CTCAAGGATCTTACCGCTGTTGAGATCCAGTTCGATGTAACCCACTCGTGCACCCAACTGATCTTCAGCA
TCTTTTACTTTCACCAGCGTTTCTGGGTGAGCAAAAACAGGAAGGCAAAATGCCGCAAAAAAGGGAATAA
GGGCGACACGGAAATGTTGAATACTCATACTCTTCCTTTTTCAATATTATTGAAGCATTTATCAGGGTTA
TTGTCTCATGAGCGGATACATATTTGAATGTATTTAGAAAAATAAACAAATAGGGGTTCCGCGCACATTT
CCCCGAAAAGTGCCACCTGACGTCGACGGATCGGGAGATCTCCCGATCCCCTATGGTGCACTCTCAGTAC
AATCTGCTCTGATGCCGCATAGTTAAGCCAGTATCTGCTCCCTGCTTGTGTGTTGGAGGTCGCTGAGTAG
TGCGCGAGCAAAAT
